Addgene plasmid #55855: mRuby-Cx32-7
Purpose: Localization: Gap Junctions, Excitation: 558, Emission: 605
Depositing lab: Michael Davidson.
Backbone
  Vector backbone: mRuby
  Backbone size w/o insert (bp): 4750
  Vector type: Mammalian Expression
  Selectable markers: Neomycin (select with G418)
Growth in bacteria
  Bacterial resistance: Kanamycin, 50 μg/mL
  Growth temperature: 37°C
  Growth strain: DH5alpha
  Copy number: High Copy
Gene/Insert
  Gene/Insert name: Cx32 (alt names: Human Beta-1 Connexin 32; NM_001097642.2)
  Species: H. sapiens (human)
  Entrez Gene: GJB1 (a.k.a. CMTX, CMTX1, CX32)
  Promoter: CMV
  Tag / fusion protein: mRuby (C terminal on backbone)
  Cloning method: Unknown
  Sequencing primers: 5′ CMV-F; 3′ SV40pA-R
Terms and licenses: Academic/Nonprofit Terms; Industry Terms
Depositor comments: H. sapiens (human) Beta-1 Connexin 32. Excitation = 558; Emission = 605
How to cite: mRuby-Cx32-7 was a gift from Michael Davidson (Addgene plasmid # 55855 ; http://n2t.net/addgene:55855 ; RRID:Addgene_55855)
