[The description below was written by a language model from this plasmid's Addgene catalogue record and pLannotate feature annotations shown in this document.]
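Description:
mRuby-Cx32-7 is a mammalian expression plasmid that produces human connexin 32 (beta-1 connexin, gene GJB1) fused to the red fluorescent protein mRuby, intended as a fluorescent marker for gap junctions. The sequenced record is 5,584 nt and is numbered from the start of the insert. The GJB1 coding sequence comes first and is followed after a short linker by the mRuby coding sequence, so the fluorescent protein sits at the C terminus of the connexin; the "7" in the name probably refers to the length of that linker, though the record does not say so. Expression is driven by the human cytomegalovirus immediate early enhancer and promoter, which lie just upstream across the circular junction along with a remnant of the multiple cloning site. Transcripts are terminated by an SV40 polyadenylation signal. The small SV40 large T antigen fragment annotated next to this signal is most likely just part of that SV40-derived region.

The backbone has the layout of a standard N1-type fluorescent protein vector. A high-copy ColE1/pUC origin supports propagation in E. coli, and an f1 origin is also present. A single NeoR/KanR (Tn5 aminoglycoside phosphotransferase) gene is placed behind tandem bacterial (bla) and SV40 early promoters and is followed by an HSV TK polyadenylation signal. It gives kanamycin resistance in bacteria and allows G418 selection of stably transfected mammalian cells. The short ble and bGH poly(A) fragments are partial annotation hits with no evident function.

Connexin 32 assembles into connexon channels that cluster at cell–cell contacts, so the fusion is used to visualise gap junction plaques and connexin localisation in cells by fluorescence microscopy. The recorded mRuby excitation and emission are 558 nm and 605 nm.
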