Features (pLannotate 1.2.2; 15 found; start..end, strand, type, name):
      1..849     +  CDS            GJB1: CXB1_HUMAN - Also known as CX32. Experimental evidence at protein level: Swiss-Prot protein existence level 1. One gap junction consists of a cluster of closely packed pairs of transmembrane channels, the connexons, through which materials of low MW diffuse from one cell to a neighboring cell. From Homo sapiens (Human).
    871..1551    +  CDS            mRuby: mRuby is a basic (constitutively fluorescent) red fluorescent protein published in 2009, derived from Entacmaea quadricolor. It has low acid sensitivity.
   1570..1653    +  CDS            large T antigen (fragment): large T antigen from SV40 (simian virus 40)
   1676..1797    +  polyA_signal   SV40 poly(A) signal: SV40 polyadenylation signal
   1831..2259    -  rep_origin     f1 ori (sequence partly withheld): f1 bacteriophage origin of replication; arrow indicates direction of (+) strand synthesis
   2286..2390    +  promoter       AmpR promoter: bla
   2392..2749    +  promoter       SV40 promoter: SV40 enhancer and early promoter
   2784..3578    +  CDS            NeoR/KanR: aminoglycoside phosphotransferase from Tn5; aph(3')-II (or nptII); confers resistance to neomycin, kanamycin, and G418 (Geneticin®)
   3599..3751    +  CDS            ble (fragment): BLE_KLEPN - Experimental evidence at protein level: Swiss-Prot protein existence level 1. Binding protein with a strong affinity to the bleomycin family of antibiotics. Binds to CL990; an antimitotic-antibiotic compound. From Klebsiella pneumoniae.
   3810..3857    +  polyA_signal   HSV TK poly(A) signal: herpes simplex virus thymidine kinase polyadenylation signal (Cole and Stacy, 1985)
   3948..3964    -  polyA_signal   bGH poly(A) signal (fragment): bovine growth hormone polyadenylation signal
   4186..4774    +  rep_origin     ori: high-copy-number ColE1/pMB1/pBR322/pUC origin of replication
   4949..5252    +  enhancer       CMV enhancer: human cytomegalovirus immediate early enhancer
   5253..5456    +  promoter       CMV promoter: human cytomegalovirus (CMV) immediate early promoter
   5479..5522    +  misc_feature   MCS (fragment): multiple cloning site
>Addgene plasmid #55855 | mRuby-Cx32-7 | addgene full sequence | sequence record 175697 | Addgene NGS Result
ATGAACTGGACAGGTTTGTACACCTTGCTCAGTGGCGTGAACCGGCATTCTACTGCCATTGGCCGAGTAT
GGCTCTCGGTCATCTTCATCTTCAGAATCATGGTGCTGGTGGTGGCTGCAGAGAGTGTGTGGGGTGATGA
GAAATCTTCCTTCATCTGCAACACACTCCAGCCTGGCTGCAACAGCGTTTGCTATGACCAATTCTTCCCC
ATCTCCCATGTGCGGCTGTGGTCCCTGCAGCTCATCCTAGTTTCCACCCCAGCTCTCCTCGTGGCCATGC
ACGTGGCTCACCAGCAACACATAGAGAAGAAAATGCTACGGCTTGAGGGCCATGGGGACCCCCTACACCT
GGAGGAGGTGAAGAGGCACAAGGTCCACATCTCAGGGACACTGTGGTGGACCTATGTCATCAGCGTGGTG
TTCCGGCTGTTGTTTGAGGCCGTCTTCATGTATGTCTTTTATCTGCTCTACCCTGGCTATGCCATGGTGC
GGCTGGTCAAGTGCGACGTCTACCCCTGCCCCAACACAGTGGACTGCTTCGTGTCCCGCCCCACCGAGAA
AACCGTCTTCACCGTCTTCATGCTAGCTGCCTCTGGCATCTGCATCATCCTCAATGTGGCCGAGGTGGTG
TACCTCATCATCCGGGCCTGTGCCCGCCGAGCCCAGCGCCGCTCCAATCCACCTTCCCGCAAGGGCTCGG
GCTTCGGCCACCGCCTCTCACCTGAATACAAGCAGAATGAGATCAACAAGCTGCTGAGTGAGCAGGATGG
CTCCCTGAAAGACATACTGCGCCGCAGCCCTGGCACCGGGGCTGGGCTGGCTGAAAAGAGCGACCGCTGC
TCGGCCTGCGCGGATCCACCGGTCGCCACCATGAACAGCCTGATCAAAGAAAACATGCGGATGAAGGTGG
TGCTGGAAGGCAGCGTGAACGGCCACCAGTTCAAGTGCACCGGCGAGGGCGAGGGCAACCCCTACATGGG
CACCCAGACCATGCGGATCAAAGTGATCGAGGGCGGACCTCTGCCCTTCGCCTTCGACATCCTGGCCACA
TCCTTCATGTACGGCAGCCGGACCTTCATCAAGTACCCCAAGGGCATCCCCGATTTCTTCAAGCAGAGCT
TCCCCGAGGGCTTCACCTGGGAGAGAGTGACCAGATACGAGGACGGCGGCGTGATCACCGTGATGCAGGA
CACCAGCCTGGAAGATGGCTGCCTGGTGTACCATGCCCAGGTCAGGGGCGTGAATTTTCCCAGCAACGGC
GCCGTGATGCAGAAGAAAACCAAGGGCTGGGAGCCCAACACCGAGATGATGTACCCCGCTGACGGCGGAC
TGAGAGGCTACACCCACATGGCCCTGAAGGTGGACGGCGGAGGGCACCTGAGCTGCAGCTTCGTGACCAC
CTACCGATCCAAGAAAACCGTGGGCAACATCAAGATGCCCGGCATCCACGCCGTGGACCACCGGCTGGAA
AGGCTGGAAGAGTCCGACAACGAGATGTTCGTGGTGCAGCGGGAGCACGCCGTGGCCAAGTTCGCCGGCC
TGGGCGGAGGGTAAGCGGCCGCGACTCTAGATCATAATCAGCCATACCACATTTGTAGAGGTTTTACTTG
CTTTAAAAAACCTCCCACACCTCCCCCTGAACCTGAAACATAAAATGAATGCAATTGTTGTTGTTAACTT
GTTTATTGCAGCTTATAATGGTTACAAATAAAGCAATAGCATCACAAATTTCACAAATAAAGCATTTTTT
TCACTGCATTCTAGTTGTGGTTTGTCCAAACTCATCAATGTATCTTAAGGCGTAAATTGTAAGCGTTAAT
ATTTTGTTAAAATTCGCGTTAAATTTTTGTTAAATCAGCTCATTTTTTAACCAATAGGCCGAAATCGGCA
AAATCCCTTATAAATCAAAAGAATAGACCGAGATAGGGT
[37 nt withheld, positions 1930-1966]
AAAGAACGTGGACTCCAACGTCAAAGG
[49 nt withheld, positions 1994-2042]
T
[91 nt withheld, positions 2044-2134]
G
[124 nt withheld, positions 2136-2259]
CAGGTGGCACTTTTCGGGGAAATGTGCGCGGAACCCCTATTTGTTTATTTTTCTAAATACATTCAAATAT
GTATCCGCTCATGAGACAATAACCCTGATAAATGCTTCAATAATATTGAAAAAGGAAGAGTCCTGAGGCG
GAAAGAACCAGCTGTGGAATGTGTGTCAGTTAGGGTGTGGAAAGTCCCCAGGCTCCCCAGCAGGCAGAAG
TATGCAAAGCATGCATCTCAATTAGTCAGCAACCAGGTGTGGAAAGTCCCCAGGCTCCCCAGCAGGCAGA
AGTATGCAAAGCATGCATCTCAATTAGTCAGCAACCATAGTCCCGCCCCTAACTCCGCCCATCCCGCCCC
TAACTCCGCCCAGTTCCGCCCATTCTCCGCCCCATGGCTGACTAATTTTTTTTATTTATGCAGAGGCCGA
GGCCGCCTCGGCCTCTGAGCTATTCCAGAAGTAGTGAGGAGGCTTTTTTGGAGGCCTAGGCTTTTGCAAA
GATCGATCAAGAGACAGGATGAGGATCGTTTCGCATGATTGAACAAGATGGATTGCACGCAGGTTCTCCG
GCCGCTTGGGTGGAGAGGCTATTCGGCTATGACTGGGCACAACAGACAATCGGCTGCTCTGATGCCGCCG
TGTTCCGGCTGTCAGCGCAGGGGCGCCCGGTTCTTTTTGTCAAGACCGACCTGTCCGGTGCCCTGAATGA
ACTGCAAGACGAGGCAGCGCGGCTATCGTGGCTGGCCACGACGGGCGTTCCTTGCGCAGCTGTGCTCGAC
GTTGTCACTGAAGCGGGAAGGGACTGGCTGCTATTGGGCGAAGTGCCGGGGCAGGATCTCCTGTCATCTC
ACCTTGCTCCTGCCGAGAAAGTATCCATCATGGCTGATGCAATGCGGCGGCTGCATACGCTTGATCCGGC
TACCTGCCCATTCGACCACCAAGCGAAACATCGCATCGAGCGAGCACGTACTCGGATGGAAGCCGGTCTT
GTCGATCAGGATGATCTGGACGAAGAGCATCAGGGGCTCGCGCCAGCCGAACTGTTCGCCAGGCTCAAGG
CGAGCATGCCCGACGGCGAGGATCTCGTCGTGACCCATGGCGATGCCTGCTTGCCGAATATCATGGTGGA
AAATGGCCGCTTTTCTGGATTCATCGACTGTGGCCGGCTGGGTGTGGCGGACCGCTATCAGGACATAGCG
TTGGCTACCCGTGATATTGCTGAAGAGCTTGGCGGCGAATGGGCTGACCGCTTCCTCGTGCTTTACGGTA
TCGCCGCTCCCGATTCGCAGCGCATCGCCTTCTATCGCCTTCTTGACGAGTTCTTCTGAGCGGGACTCTG
GGGTTCGAAATGACCGACCAAGCGACGCCCAACCTGCCATCACGAGATTTCGATTCCACCGCCGCCTTCT
ATGAAAGGTTGGGCTTCGGAATCGTTTTCCGGGACGCCGGCTGGATGATCCTCCAGCGCGGGGATCTCAT
GCTGGAGTTCTTCGCCCACCCTAGGGGGAGGCTAACTGAAACACGGAAGGAGACAATACCGGAAGGAACC
CGCGCTATGACGGCAATAAAAAGACAGAATAAAACGCACGGTGTTGGGTCGTTTGTTCATAAACGCGGGG
TTCGGTCCCAGGGCTGGCACTCTGTCGATACCCCACCGAGACCCCATTGGGGCCAATACGCCCGCGTTTC
TTCCTTTTCCCCACCCCACCCCCCAAGTTCGGGTGAAGGCCCAGGGCTCGCAGCCAACGTCGGGGCGGCA
GGCCCTGCCATAGCCTCAGGTTACTCATATATACTTTAGATTGATTTAAAACTTCATTTTTAATTTAAAA
GGATCTAGGTGAAGATCCTTTTTGATAATCTCATGACCAAAATCCCTTAACGTGAGTTTTCGTTCCACTG
AGCGTCAGACCCCGTAGAAAAGATCAAAGGATCTTCTTGAGATCCTTTTTTTCTGCGCGTAATCTGCTGC
TTGCAAACAAAAAAACCACCGCTACCAGCGGTGGTTTGTTTGCCGGATCAAGAGCTACCAACTCTTTTTC
CGAAGGTAACTGGCTTCAGCAGAGCGCAGATACCAAATACTGTTCTTCTAGTGTAGCCGTAGTTAGGCCA
CCACTTCAAGAACTCTGTAGCACCGCCTACATACCTCGCTCTGCTAATCCTGTTACCAGTGGCTGCTGCC
AGTGGCGATAAGTCGTGTCTTACCGGGTTGGACTCAAGACGATAGTTACCGGATAAGGCGCAGCGGTCGG
GCTGAACGGGGGGTTCGTGCACACAGCCCAGCTTGGAGCGAACGACCTACACCGAACTGAGATACCTACA
GCGTGAGCTATGAGAAAGCGCCACGCTTCCCGAAGGGAGAAAGGCGGACAGGTATCCGGTAAGCGGCAGG
GTCGGAACAGGAGAGCGCACGAGGGAGCTTCCAGGGGGAAACGCCTGGTATCTTTATAGTCCTGTCGGGT
TTCGCCACCTCTGACTTGAGCGTCGATTTTTGTGATGCTCGTCAGGGGGGCGGAGCCTATGGAAAAACGC
CAGCAACGCGGCCTTTTTACGGTTCCTGGCCTTTTGCTGGCCTTTTGCTCACATGTTCTTTCCTGCGTTA
TCCCCTGATTCTGTGGATAACCGTATTACCGCCATGCATTAGTTATTAATAGTAATCAATTACGGGGTCA
TTAGTTCATAGCCCATATATGGAGTTCCGCGTTACATAACTTACGGTAAATGGCCCGCCTGGCTGACCGC
CCAACGACCCCCGCCCATTGACGTCAATAATGACGTATGTTCCCATAGTAACGCCAATAGGGACTTTCCA
TTGACGTCAATGGGTGGAGTATTTACGGTAAACTGCCCACTTGGCAGTACATCAAGTGTATCATATGCCA
AGTACGCCCCCTATTGACGTCAATGACGGTAAATGGCCCGCCTGGCATTATGCCCAGTACATGACCTTAT
GGGACTTTCCTACTTGGCAGTACATCTACGTATTAGTCATCGCTATTACCATGGTGATGCGGTTTTGGCA
GTACATCAATGGGCGTGGATAGCGGTTTGACTCACGGGGATTTCCAAGTCTCCACCCCATTGACGTCAAT
GGGAGTTTGTTTTGGCACCAAAATCAACGGGACTTTCCAAAATGTCGTAACAACTCCGCCCCATTGACGC
AAATGGGCGGTAGGCGTGTACGGTGGGAGGTCTATATAAGCAGAGCTGGTTTAGTGAACCGTCAGATCCG
CTAGCGCTACCGGACTCAGATCTCGAGCTCAAGCTTCGAATTCCCTCTGGGAAAGGGCAGCAGCAGCCAG
GTGTGGCAGTGACAGGGAGGTGTGAATGAGGCAGG
