>Addgene plasmid #55855 | mRuby-Cx32-7 | depositor partial sequence | sequence record 86762 | insert sequence
CGTCAGATCCGCTAGCGCTACCGGACTCAGATCTCGAGCTCAAGCTTCGAATTCCCTCTGGGAAAGGGCA
GCAGCAGCCAGGTGTGGCAGTGACAGGGAGGTGTGAATGAGGCAGGATGAACTGGACAGGTTTGTACACC
TTGCTCAGTGGCGTGAACCGGCATTCTACTGCCATTGGCCGAGTATGGCTCTCGGTCATCTTCATCTTCA
GAATCATGGTGCTGGTGGTGGCTGCAGAGAGTGTGTGGGGTGATGAGAAATCTTCCTTCATCTGCAACAC
ACTCCAGCCTGGCTGCAACAGCGTTTGCTATGACCAATTCTTCCCCATCTCCCATGTGCGGCTGTGGTCC
CTGCAGCTCATCCTAGTTTCCACCCCAGCTCTCCTCGTGGCCATGCACGTGGCTCACCAGCAACACATAG
AGAAGAAAATGCTACGGCTTGAGGGCCATGGGGACCCCCTACACCTGGAGGAGGTGAAGAGGCACAAGGT
CCACATCTCAGGGACACTGTGGTGGACCTATGTCATCAGCGTGGTGTTCCGGCTGTTGTTTGAGGCCGTC
TTCATGTATGTCTTTTATCTGCTCTACCCTGGCTATGCCATGGTGCGGCTGGTCAAGTGCGACGTCTACC
CCTGCCCCAACACAGTGGACTGCTTCGTGTCCCGCCCCACCGAGAAAACCGTCTTCACCGTCTTCATGCT
AGCTGCCTCTGGCATCTGCATCATCCTCAATGTGGCCGAGGTGGTGTACCTCATCATCCGGGCCTGTGCC
CGCCGAGCCCAGCGCCGCTCCAATCCACCTTCCCGCAAGGGCTCGGGCTTCGGCCACCGCCTCTCACCTG
AATACAAGCAGAATGAGATCAACAAGCTGCTGAGTGAGCAGGATGGCTCCCTGAAAGACATACTGCGCCG
CAGCCCTGGCACCGGGGCTGGGCTGGCTGAAAAGAGCGACCGCTGCTCGGCCTGCGCGGATCCACCGGTC
GCCACCATGAACAGCCTGATCAAAGAAAACATGCGGATGAAGGTGGTGCTGGAAGGCAGCGTGAACGGCC
ACCAGTTCAAGTGCACCGGCGAGGGCGAGGGCAACCCCTACATGGGCACCCAGACCATGCGGATCAAAGT
GATCGAGGGCGGACCTCTGCCCTTCGCCTTCGACATCCTGGCCACATCCTTCATGTACGGCAGCCGGACC
TTCATCAAGTACCCCAAGGGCATCCCCGATTTCTTCAAGCAGAGCTTCCCCGAGGGCTTCACCTGGGAGA
GAGTGACCAGATACGAGGACGGCGGCGTGATCACCGTGATGCAGGACACCAGCCTGGAAGATGGCTGCCT
GGTGTACCATGCCCAGGTCAGGGGCGTGAATTTTCCCAGCAACGGCGCCGTGATGCAGAAGAAAACCAAG
GGCTGGGAGCCCAACACCGAGATGATGTACCCCGCTGACGGCGGACTGAGAGGCTACACCCACATGGCCC
TGAAGGTGGACGGCGGAGGGCACCTGAGCTGCAGCTTCGTGACCACCTACCGATCCAAGAAAACCGTGGG
CAACATCAAGATGCCCGGCATCCACGCCGTGGACCACCGGCTGGAAAGGCTGGAAGAGTCCGACAACGAG
ATGTTCGTGGTGCAGCGGGAGCACGCCGTGGCCAAGTTCGCCGGCCTGGGCGGAGGGTAAGCGGCCGCGA
CTCTAGATCATAATCAGCCATA
